>Addgene plasmid #124144 | pcDNA3.1 (-) hYAP 1-2beta | addgene full sequence | sequence record 240587 | Addgene NGS Result
GACATTGATTATTGACTAGTTATTAATAGTAATCAATTACGGGGTCATTAGTTCATAGCCCATATATGGA
GTTCCGCGTTACATAACTTACGGTAAATGGCCCGCCTGGCTGACCGCCCAACGACCCCCGCCCATTGACG
TCAATAATGACGTATGTTCCCATAGTAACGCCAATAGGGACTTTCCATTGACGTCAATGGGTGGAGTATT
TACGGTAAACTGCCCACTTGGCAGTACATCAAGTGTATCATATGCCAAGTACGCCCCCTATTGACGTCAA
TGACGGTAAATGGCCCGCCTGGCATTATGCCCAGTACATGACCTTATGGGACTTTCCTACTTGGCAGTAC
ATCTACGTATTAGTCATCGCTATTACCATGGTGATGCGGTTTTGGCAGTACATCAATGGGCGTGGATAGC
GGTTTGACTCACGGGGATTTCCAAGTCTCCACCCCATTGACGTCAATGGGAGTTTGTTTTGGCACCAAAA
TCAACGGGACTTTCCAAAATGTCGTAACAACTCCGCCCCATTGACGCAAATGGGCGGTAGGCGTGTACGG
TGGGAGGTCTATATAAGCAGAGCTCTCTGGCTAACTAGAGAACCCACTGCTTACTGGCTTATCGAAATTA
ATACGACTCACTATAGGGAGACCCAAGCTGGCTAGCGTTTAAACGGGCCCTCTAGACTCGAGCGGCCGCA
TGGATCCCGGGCAGCAGCCGCCGCCTCAACCGGCCCCCCAGGGCCAAGGGCAGCCGCCTTCGCAGCCCCC
GCAGGGGCAGGGCCCGCCGTCCGGACCCGGGCAACCGGCACCCGCGGCGACCCAGGCGGCGCCGCAGGCA
CCCCCCGCCGGGCATCAGATCGTGCACGTCCGCGGGGACTCGGAGACCGACCTGGAGGCGCTCTTCAACG
CCGTCATGAACCCCAAGACGGCCAACGTGCCCCAGACCGTGCCCATGAGGCTCCGGAAGCTGCCCGACTC
CTTCTTCAAGCCGCCGGAGCCCAAATCCCACTCCCGACAGGCCAGTACTGATGCAGGCACTGCAGGAGCC
CTGACTCCACAGCATGTTCGAGCTCATTCCTCTCCAGCTTCTCTGCAGTTGGGAGCTGTTTCTCCTGGGA
CACTGACCCCCACTGGAGTAGTCTCTGGCCCAGCAGCTACACCCACAGCTCAGCATCTTCGACAGTCTTC
TTTTGAGATACCTGATGATGTACCTCTGCCAGCAGGTTGGGAGATGGCAAAGACATCTTCTGGTCAGAGA
TACTTCTTAAATCACATCGATCAGACAACAACATGGCAGGACCCCAGGAAGGCCATGCTGTCCCAGATGA
ACGTCACAGCCCCCACCAGTCCACCAGTGCAGCAGAATATGATGAACTCGGCTTCAGGTCCTCTTCCTGA
TGGATGGGAACAAGCCATGACTCAGGATGGAGAAATTTACTATATAAACCATAAGAACAAGACCACCTCT
TGGCTAGACCCAAGGCTTGACCCTCGTTTTGCCATGAACCAGAGAATCAGTCAGAGTGCTCCAGTGAAAC
AGCCACCACCCCTGGCTCCCCAGAGCCCACAGGGAGGCGTCATGGGTGGCAGCAACTCCAACCAGCAGCA
ACAGATGCGACTGCAGCAACTGCAGATGGAGAAGGAGAGGCTGCGGCTGAAACAGCAAGAACTGCTTCGG
CAGGTGAGGCCACAGGAGTTAGCCCTGCGTAGCCAGTTACCAACACTGGAGCAGGATGGTGGGACTCAAA
ATCCAGTGTCTTCTCCCGGGATGTCTCAGGAATTGAGAACAATGACGACCAATAGCTCAGATCCTTTCCT
TAACAGTGGCACCTATCACTCTCGAGATGAGAGTACAGACAGTGGACTAAGCATGAGCAGCTACAGTGTC
CCTCGAACCCCAGATGACTTCCTGAACAGTGTGGATGAGATGGATACAGGTGATACTATCAACCAAAGCA
CCCTGCCCTCACAGCAGAACCGTTTCCCAGACTACCTTGAAGCCATTCCTGGGACAAATGTGGACCTTGG
AACACTGGAAGGAGATGGAATGAACATAGAAGGAGAGGAGCTGATGCCAAGTCTGCAGGAAGCTTTGAGT
TCTGACATCCTTAATGACATGGAGTCTGTTTTGGCTGCCACCAAGCTAGATAAAGAAAGCTTTCTTACAT
GGTTATAGGAATTCCACCACACTGGACTAGTGGATCCGAGCTCGGTACCAAGCTTAAGTTTAAACCGCTG
ATCAGCCTCGACTGTGCCTTCTAGTTGCCAGCCATCTGTTGTTTGCCCCTCCCCCGTGCCTTCCTTGACC
CTGGAAGGTGCCACTCCCACTGTCCTTTCCTAATAAAATGAGGAAATTGCATCGCATTGTCTGAGTAGGT
GTCATTCTATTCTGGGGGGTGGGGTGGGGCAGGACAGCAAGGGGGAGGATTGGGAAGACAATAGCAGGCA
TGCTGGGGATGCGGTGGGCTCTATGGCTTCTGAGGCGGAAAGAACCAGCTGGGGCTCTAGGGGGTATCCC
C
[124 nt withheld, positions 2522-2645]
C
[91 nt withheld, positions 2647-2737]
A
[49 nt withheld, positions 2739-2787]
CCTTTGACGTTGGAGTCCACGTTCTTT
[37 nt withheld, positions 2815-2851]
ACCCTATCTCGGTCTATTCTTTTGATTTATAAGGGATTTTGCCGATTTCGGCCTATTGGTTAAAAAATGA
GCTGATTTAACAAAAATTTAACGCGAATTAATTCTGTGGAATGTGTGTCAGTTAGGGTGTGGAAAGTCCC
CAGGCTCCCCAGCAGGCAGAAGTATGCAAAGCATGCATCTCAATTAGTCAGCAACCAGGTGTGGAAAGTC
CCCAGGCTCCCCAGCAGGCAGAAGTATGCAAAGCATGCATCTCAATTAGTCAGCAACCATAGTCCCGCCC
CTAACTCCGCCCATCCCGCCCCTAACTCCGCCCAGTTCCGCCCATTCTCCGCCCCATGGCTGACTAATTT
TTTTTATTTATGCAGAGGCCGAGGCCGCCTCTGCCTCTGAGCTATTCCAGAAGTAGTGAGGAGGCTTTTT
TGGAGGCCTAGGCTTTTGCAAAAAGCTCCCGGGAGCTTGTATATCCATTTTCGGATCTGATCAAGAGACA
GGATGAGGATCGTTTCGCATGATTGAACAAGATGGATTGCACGCAGGTTCTCCGGCCGCTTGGGTGGAGA
GGCTATTCGGCTATGACTGGGCACAACAGACAATCGGCTGCTCTGATGCCGCCGTGTTCCGGCTGTCAGC
GCAGGGGCGCCCGGTTCTTTTTGTCAAGACCGACCTGTCCGGTGCCCTGAATGAACTGCAGGACGAGGCA
GCGCGGCTATCGTGGCTGGCCACGACGGGCGTTCCTTGCGCAGCTGTGCTCGACGTTGTCACTGAAGCGG
GAAGGGACTGGCTGCTATTGGGCGAAGTGCCGGGGCAGGATCTCCTGTCATCTCACCTTGCTCCTGCCGA
GAAAGTATCCATCATGGCTGATGCAATGCGGCGGCTGCATACGCTTGATCCGGCTACCTGCCCATTCGAC
CACCAAGCGAAACATCGCATCGAGCGAGCACGTACTCGGATGGAAGCCGGTCTTGTCGATCAGGATGATC
TGGACGAAGAGCATCAGGGGCTCGCGCCAGCCGAACTGTTCGCCAGGCTCAAGGCGCGCATGCCCGACGG
CGAGGATCTCGTCGTGACCCATGGCGATGCCTGCTTGCCGAATATCATGGTGGAAAATGGCCGCTTTTCT
GGATTCATCGACTGTGGCCGGCTGGGTGTGGCGGACCGCTATCAGGACATAGCGTTGGCTACCCGTGATA
TTGCTGAAGAGCTTGGCGGCGAATGGGCTGACCGCTTCCTCGTGCTTTACGGTATCGCCGCTCCCGATTC
GCAGCGCATCGCCTTCTATCGCCTTCTTGACGAGTTCTTCTGAGCGGGACTCTGGGGTTCGAAATGACCG
ACCAAGCGACGCCCAACCTGCCATCACGAGATTTCGATTCCACCGCCGCCTTCTATGAAAGGTTGGGCTT
CGGAATCGTTTTCCGGGACGCCGGCTGGATGATCCTCCAGCGCGGGGATCTCATGCTGGAGTTCTTCGCC
CACCCCAACTTGTTTATTGCAGCTTATAATGGTTACAAATAAAGCAATAGCATCACAAATTTCACAAATA
AAGCATTTTTTTCACTGCATTCTAGTTGTGGTTTGTCCAAACTCATCAATGTATCTTATCATGTCTGTAT
ACCGTCGACCTCTAGCTAGAGCTTGGCGTAATCATGGTCATAGCTGTTTCCTGTGTGAAATTGTTATCCG
CTCACAATTCCACACAACATACGAGCCGGAAGCATAAAGTGTAAAGCCTGGGGTGCCTAATGAGTGAGCT
AACTCACATTAATTGCGTTGCGCTCACTGCCCGCTTTCCAGTCGGGAAACCTGTCGTGCCAGCTGCATTA
ATGAATCGGCCAACGCGCGGGGAGAGGCGGTTTGCGTATTGGGCGCTCTTCCGCTTCCTCGCTCACTGAC
TCGCTGCGCTCGGTCGTTCGGCTGCGGCGAGCGGTATCAGCTCACTCAAAGGCGGTAATACGGTTATCCA
CAGAATCAGGGGATAACGCAGGAAAGAACATGTGAGCAAAAGGCCAGCAAAAGGCCAGGAACCGTAAAAA
GGCCGCGTTGCTGGCGTTTTTCCATAGGCTCCGCCCCCCTGACGAGCATCACAAAAATCGACGCTCAAGT
CAGAGGTGGCGAAACCCGACAGGACTATAAAGATACCAGGCGTTTCCCCCTGGAAGCTCCCTCGTGCGCT
CTCCTGTTCCGACCCTGCCGCTTACCGGATACCTGTCCGCCTTTCTCCCTTCGGGAAGCGTGGCGCTTTC
TCATAGCTCACGCTGTAGGTATCTCAGTTCGGTGTAGGTCGTTCGCTCCAAGCTGGGCTGTGTGCACGAA
CCCCCCGTTCAGCCCGACCGCTGCGCCTTATCCGGTAACTATCGTCTTGAGTCCAACCCGGTAAGACACG
ACTTATCGCCACTGGCAGCAGCCACTGGTAACAGGATTAGCAGAGCGAGGTATGTAGGCGGTGCTACAGA
GTTCTTGAAGTGGTGGCCTAACTACGGCTACACTAGAAGAACAGTATTTGGTATCTGCGCTCTGCTGAAG
CCAGTTACCTTCGGAAAAAGAGTTGGTAGCTCTTGATCCGGCAAACAAACCACCGCTGGTAGCGGTGGTT
TTTTTGTTTGCAAGCAGCAGATTACGCGCAGAAAAAAAGGATCTCAAGAAGATCCTTTGATCTTTTCTAC
GGGGTCTGACGCTCAGTGGAACGAAAACTCACGTTAAGGGATTTTGGTCATGAGATTATCAAAAAGGATC
TTCACCTAGATCCTTTTAAATTAAAAATGAAGTTTTAAATCAATCTAAAGTATATATGAGTAAACTTGGT
CTGACAGTTACCAATGCTTAATCAGTGAGGCACCTATCTCAGCGATCTGTCTATTTCGTTCATCCATAGT
TGCCTGACTCCCCGTCGTGTAGATAACTACGATACGGGAGGGCTTACCATCTGGCCCCAGTGCTGCAATG
ATACCGCGAGACCCACGCTCACCGGCTCCAGATTTATCAGCAATAAACCAGCCAGCCGGAAGGGCCGAGC
GCAGAAGTGGTCCTGCAACTTTATCCGCCTCCATCCAGTCTATTAATTGTTGCCGGGAAGCTAGAGTAAG
TAGTTCGCCAGTTAATAGTTTGCGCAACGTTGTTGCCATTGCTACAGGCATCGTGGTGTCACGCTCGTCG
TTTGGTATGGCTTCATTCAGCTCCGGTTCCCAACGATCAAGGCGAGTTACATGATCCCCCATGTTGTGCA
AAAAAGCGGTTAGCTCCTTCGGTCCTCCGATCGTTGTCAGAAGTAAGTTGGCCGCAGTGTTATCACTCAT
GGTTATGGCAGCACTGCATAATTCTCTTACTGTCATGCCATCCGTAAGATGCTTTTCTGTGACTGGTGAG
TACTCAACCAAGTCATTCTGAGAATAGTGTATGCGGCGACCGAGTTGCTCTTGCCCGGCGTCAATACGGG
ATAATACCGCGCCACATAGCAGAACTTTAAAAGTGCTCATCATTGGAAAACGTTCTTCGGGGCGAAAACT
CTCAAGGATCTTACCGCTGTTGAGATCCAGTTCGATGTAACCCACTCGTGCACCCAACTGATCTTCAGCA
TCTTTTACTTTCACCAGCGTTTCTGGGTGAGCAAAAACAGGAAGGCAAAATGCCGCAAAAAAGGGAATAA
GGGCGACACGGAAATGTTGAATACTCATACTCTTCCTTTTTCAATATTATTGAAGCATTTATCAGGGTTA
TTGTCTCATGAGCGGATACATATTTGAATGTATTTAGAAAAATAAACAAATAGGGGTTCCGCGCACATTT
CCCCGAAAAGTGCCACCTGACGTCGACGGATCGGGAGATCTCCCGATCCCCTATGGTGCACTCTCAGTAC
AATCTGCTCTGATGCCGCATAGTTAAGCCAGTATCTGCTCCCTGCTTGTGTGTTGGAGGTCGCTGAGTAG
TGCGCGAGCAAAATTTAAGCTACAACAAGGCAAGGCTTGACCGACAATTGCATGAAGAATCTGCTTAGGG
TTAGGCGTTTTGCGCTGCTTCGCGATGTACGGGCCAGATATACGCGTT
Features (pLannotate 1.2.2; 20 found; start..end, strand, type, name):
      1..380     +  enhancer       CMV enhancer: human cytomegalovirus immediate early enhancer
    381..584     +  promoter       CMV promoter: human cytomegalovirus (CMV) immediate early promoter
    580..613     +  LTR            5' LTR (truncated) (fragment): truncated 5' long terminal repeat (LTR) from HIV-1
    629..647     +  promoter       T7 promoter: promoter for bacteriophage T7 RNA polymerase
    700..2175    +  CDS            YAP1: YAP1_HUMAN - Also known as YAP65. Experimental evidence at protein level: Swiss-Prot protein existence level 1. [Isoform 3]: Activates the C-terminal fragment (CTF) of ERBB4 (isoform 3). From Homo sapiens (Human).
   2252..2476    +  polyA_signal   bGH poly(A) signal: bovine growth hormone polyadenylation signal
   2480..2501    +  promoter       SV40 promoter (fragment): SV40 enhancer and early promoter
   2522..2950    +  rep_origin     f1 ori (sequence partly withheld): f1 bacteriophage origin of replication; arrow indicates direction of (+) strand synthesis
   2964..3293    +  promoter       SV40 promoter: SV40 enhancer and early promoter
   3360..4151    +  CDS            neo: KKA2_KLEPN - Also known as kan, nptII. Experimental evidence at protein level: Swiss-Prot protein existence level 1. Resistance to kanamycin, neomycin, paromomycin, ribostamycin, butirosin and gentamicin B. From Klebsiella pneumoniae.
   4175..4333    +  CDS            ble (fragment): BLE_KLEPN - Experimental evidence at protein level: Swiss-Prot protein existence level 1. Binding protein with a strong affinity to the bleomycin family of antibiotics. Binds to CL990; an antimitotic-antibiotic compound. From Klebsiella pneumoniae.
   4328..4449    +  polyA_signal   SV40 poly(A) signal: SV40 polyadenylation signal
   4522..4538    -  protein_bind   lac operator: The lac repressor binds to the lac operator to inhibit transcription in E. coli. This inhibition can be relieved by adding lactose or isopropyl-β-D-thiogalactopyranoside (IPTG). lac repressor encoded by lacI
   4546..4576    -  promoter       lac promoter: promoter for the E. coli lac operon
   4591..4612    -  protein_bind   CAP binding site: CAP binding activates transcription in the presence of cAMP. E. coli catabolite activator protein
   4625..4717    -  CDS            lacI (fragment): lac repressor; lacI; The lac repressor binds to the lac operator to inhibit transcription in E. coli. This inhibition can be relieved by adding lactose or isopropyl-β-D-thiogalactopyranoside (IPTG).
   4900..5488    -  rep_origin     ori: high-copy-number ColE1/pMB1/pBR322/pUC origin of replication
   5659..6519    -  CDS            AmpR: β-lactamase; bla; confers resistance to ampicillin, carbenicillin, and related antibiotics
   6520..6624    -  promoter       AmpR promoter: bla
   6683..6735    -  misc_feature   bom (fragment): basis of mobility region from pBR322
