[The description below was written by a language model from this plasmid's Addgene catalogue record and pLannotate feature annotations shown in this document.]
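Description:
pcDNA3.1 (-) hYAP 1-2beta is a mammalian expression plasmid of about 6.9 kb built on the pcDNA3.1 (-) backbone, carrying a wild-type human YAP1 cDNA corresponding to the 1-2beta splice isoform. The catalogue lists the vector type as unspecified, but the annotated features match a standard transient or stable transfection vector. In E. coli it replicates from a high-copy ColE1/pUC-type origin and is selected through the AmpR β-lactamase gene with its own promoter. An f1 origin is also present, which allows single-stranded DNA production. For selecting stably transfected mammalian cells, an SV40 enhancer/early promoter drives the neomycin phosphotransferase gene (G418 resistance), followed by an SV40 polyadenylation signal.

The YAP1 open reading frame is annotated as a roughly 1.5 kb coding sequence, consistent with the depositor's estimate of about 1540 bp for the insert, which was cloned between NotI and EcoRI sites. It sits downstream of the human cytomegalovirus immediate early enhancer and promoter and upstream of the bovine growth hormone polyadenylation signal, an arrangement that gives strong constitutive expression in mammalian cells. A T7 promoter between the CMV promoter and the insert permits in vitro transcription and serves as a sequencing primer site. No epitope tag or reporter fusion is annotated or recorded. Several short hits, namely the HIV-1 LTR fragment, a small SV40 promoter fragment, the ble and lacI fragments, the lac promoter/operator elements and the bom fragment, appear to be backbone remnants or partial matches rather than functional parts of the design.

The plasmid comes from work characterising differentially spliced human YAP1 mRNA isoforms. Its stated purpose is protein expression for functional studies of cell growth promotion, for example comparing the activity of this isoform with other YAP1 splice variants.
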