Addgene plasmid #124144: pcDNA3.1 (-) hYAP 1-2beta
Purpose: Protein expression for funtional studies of cell growth promotion
Depositing lab: Megan Finch-Edmondson & Marius Sudol. Publication: Identification, basic characterization and evolutionary analysis of differentially spliced mRNA isoforms of human YAP1 gene. Gaffney CJ, Oka T, Mazack V, Hilman D, Gat U, Muramatsu T, Inazawa J, Golden A, Carey DJ, Farooq A, Tromp G, Sudol M. Gene. 2012 Nov 10;509(2):215-22. doi: 10.1016/j.gene.2012.08.025. Epub 2012 Aug 24. PubMed 22939869.
Backbone
  Vector backbone: pcDNA3.1 (-)
  Vector type: Unspecified
Growth in bacteria
  Bacterial resistance: Ampicillin, 100 μg/mL
  Growth temperature: 37°C
  Growth strain: DH5alpha
  Copy number: High Copy
Gene/Insert
  Gene/Insert name: YAP1
  Species: H. sapiens (human)
  Mutation: None (Wild Type)
  GenBank ID: NP_001269029
  Entrez Gene: YAP1 (a.k.a. COB1, YAP, YAP-1, YAP2, YAP65, YKI)
  Cloning method: Restriction Enzyme; 5′ cloning site Not I (unknown if destroyed); 3′ cloning site EcoRI (unknown if destroyed)
Terms and licenses: Academic/Nonprofit Terms; Industry Terms: Not Available to Industry
Depositor comments: Insert size is approximately 1540.
How to cite: pcDNA3.1 (-) hYAP 1-2beta was a gift from Megan Finch-Edmondson & Marius Sudol (Addgene plasmid # 124144 ; http://n2t.net/addgene:124144 ; RRID:Addgene_124144)
